Addgene plasmid #191746: csr-1_son-1_mTagBFP2
Purpose: Test fluorescent properties in Neurospora crassa. Nuclear envelope fluorescent reporter.
Depositing lab: Jay C Dunlap. Depositing organization: Dartmouth College and Medical School. Publication: Optimized fluorescent proteins for 4-color and photoconvertible live-cell imaging in Neurospora crassa. Wang Z, Bartholomai BM, Loros JJ, Dunlap JC. Fungal Genet Biol. 2022 Dec 5:103763. doi: 10.1016/j.fgb.2022.103763. PubMed 36481248.
Backbone
  Vector backbone: pRS426
  Total vector size (bp): 10745
  Vector type: Bacterial Expression
  Selectable markers: Cyclosporin A
Growth in bacteria
  Bacterial resistance: Ampicillin, 100 μg/mL
  Growth temperature: 37°C
  Growth strain: DH5alpha
  Copy number: Unknown
Gene/Insert
  Gene/Insert name: NCU04288 (alt name: son-1)
  Species: Neurospora crassa
  Entrez Gene: NCU04288 (a.k.a. NCU04288)
  Tag / fusion protein: mTagBFP2 (C terminal on insert); NCU04502 promoter (N terminal on insert)
Terms and licenses: Academic/Nonprofit Terms; Industry Terms: Not Available to Industry
How to cite: csr-1_son-1_mTagBFP2 was a gift from Jay C Dunlap (Addgene plasmid # 191746 ; http://n2t.net/addgene:191746 ; RRID:Addgene_191746)
