[The description below was written by a language model from this plasmid's Addgene catalogue record and pLannotate feature annotations shown in this document.]
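Description:
csr-1_son-1_mTagBFP2 is a pRS426-based shuttle plasmid built to place a nuclear envelope fluorescent reporter into the filamentous fungus Neurospora crassa. The backbone carries a high-copy ColE1/pUC-type origin and an ampicillin resistance gene (AmpR, with its bla promoter) for propagation in E. coli. It also carries the yeast 2μ origin and URA3 auxotrophic marker typical of pRS426, which allow maintenance in Saccharomyces cerevisiae, as well as an f1 origin and remnants of the lacZα/lac promoter region flanking the cloning site. Although catalogued as a bacterial expression vector, its stated purpose is use in Neurospora. The listed selectable marker is cyclosporin A, and the plasmid name refers to csr-1. This suggests targeting to the csr-1 locus, where disruption is known to confer cyclosporin A resistance, though the record does not annotate homology arms or describe the integration strategy explicitly.

The insert is the N. crassa gene NCU04288 (son-1), driven by the NCU04502 promoter and fused at its C terminus to the blue fluorescent protein mTagBFP2. In the feature table, the son-1 coding region appears as two adjacent fragments matched to the fission yeast Rae1 homologue, immediately upstream of the mTagBFP2 open reading frame. The split is consistent with an intron or a region of low similarity. Other small hits to yeast proteins upstream probably reflect unannotated Neurospora genomic sequence. Much of the insert, including the promoter, any terminator and any flanking regions, has no annotation. The construct was made to evaluate the fluorescent properties of mTagBFP2 in Neurospora for live-cell imaging, with the SON-1 fusion marking the nuclear envelope.
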