Features (pLannotate 1.2.2; 20 found; start..end, strand, type, name):
    196..784     -  rep_origin     ori: high-copy-number ColE1/pMB1/pBR322/pUC origin of replication
    955..1815    -  CDS            AmpR: β-lactamase; bla; confers resistance to ampicillin, carbenicillin, and related antibiotics
   1816..1920    -  promoter       AmpR promoter: bla
   1947..3289    -  rep_origin     2μ ori: yeast 2μ plasmid origin of replication
   3357..3392    +  CDS            rop (fragment): Rop protein, which maintains plasmids at low copy number; rop
   3494..3543    +  misc_feature   bom (fragment): basis of mobility region from pBR322
   3551..3766    +  promoter       URA3 promoter: S. cerevisiae URA3
   3767..4570    +  CDS            URA3: orotidine-5'-phosphate decarboxylase, required for uracil biosynthesis; S. cerevisiae URA3; yeast auxotrophic marker, counterselectable with 5-fluoroorotic acid (5-FOA)
   4649..4700    +  misc_feature   bom (fragment): basis of mobility region from pBR322
   4728..5156    -  rep_origin     f1 ori (sequence partly withheld): f1 bacteriophage origin of replication; arrow indicates direction of (+) strand synthesis
   5160..5294    -  CDS            lacZα (fragment): LacZα fragment of β-galactosidase; lacZ fragment
   5318..5644    -  CDS            YCTB_SCHPO (fragment): Experimental evidence at protein level: Swiss-Prot protein existence level 1. From Schizosaccharomyces pombe (strain 972 / ATCC 24843) (Fission yeast).
   5713..5793    -  CDS            ENT3 (fragment): ENT3_YEAST - Experimental evidence at protein level: Swiss-Prot protein existence level 1. Involved in the recruitment of clathrin to the Golgi network and endosomes to form clathrin coated vesicles. Plays a role in the trafficking of clathrin between the Golgi network and endosomes. Binds to membranes enriched in phosphatidylinositol-3,5-bisphosphate (PtdIns(3,5)P2) and, in association with VPS27, is involved in protein sorting at the multivesicular body (MVB). From Saccharomyces cerevisiae (strain ATCC 204508 / S288c) (Baker's yeast).
   7357..8142    +  CDS            rae1 (fragment): RAE1_SCHPO - Experimental evidence at protein level: Swiss-Prot protein existence level 1. Required for mitotic cell growth as well as for spore germination. Functions in cell cycle progression through trafficking of proteins required for mitosis. Has a role in the mRNA export process. From Schizosaccharomyces pombe (strain 972 / ATCC 24843) (Fission yeast).
   8196..8540    +  CDS            rae1 (fragment): RAE1_SCHPO - Experimental evidence at protein level: Swiss-Prot protein existence level 1. Required for mitotic cell growth as well as for spore germination. Functions in cell cycle progression through trafficking of proteins required for mitosis. Has a role in the mRNA export process. From Schizosaccharomyces pombe (strain 972 / ATCC 24843) (Fission yeast).
   8583..9293    +  CDS            mTagBFP2: mTagBFP2 is a basic (constitutively fluorescent) blue fluorescent protein published in 2011, derived from Entacmaea quadricolor. It is reported to be a very rapidly-maturing monomer with very low acid sensitivity.
  10550..10572   -  protein_bind   lac operator (fragment): The lac repressor binds to the lac operator to inhibit transcription in E. coli. This inhibition can be relieved by adding lactose or isopropyl-β-D-thiogalactopyranoside (IPTG). lac repressor encoded by lacI
  10576..10606   -  promoter       lac promoter: promoter for the E. coli lac operon
  10621..10642   -  protein_bind   CAP binding site: CAP binding activates transcription in the presence of cAMP. E. coli catabolite activator protein
  10655..13      -  CDS            lacI (fragment) (across the origin): lac repressor; lacI; The lac repressor binds to the lac operator to inhibit transcription in E. coli. This inhibition can be relieved by adding lactose or isopropyl-β-D-thiogalactopyranoside (IPTG).
>Addgene plasmid #191746 | csr-1_son-1_mTagBFP2 | addgene full sequence | sequence record 379326 | Addgene NGS Result
GTGTATTGGGCGCTCTTCCGCTTCCTCGCTCACTGACTCGCTGCGCTCGGTCGTTCGGCTGCGGCGAGCG
GTATCAGCTCACTCAAAGGCGGTAATACGGTTATCCACAGAATCAGGGGATAACGCAGGAAAGAACATGT
GAGCAAAAGGCCAGCAAAAGGCCAGGAACCGTAAAAAGGCCGCGTTGCTGGCGTTTTTCCATAGGCTCCG
CCCCCCTGACGAGCATCACAAAAATCGACGCTCAAGTCAGAGGTGGCGAAACCCGACAGGACTATAAAGA
TACCAGGCGTTTCCCCCTGGAAGCTCCCTCGTGCGCTCTCCTGTTCCGACCCTGCCGCTTACCGGATACC
TGTCCGCCTTTCTCCCTTCGGGAAGCGTGGCGCTTTCTCATAGCTCACGCTGTAGGTATCTCAGTTCGGT
GTAGGTCGTTCGCTCCAAGCTGGGCTGTGTGCACGAACCCCCCGTTCAGCCCGACCGCTGCGCCTTATCC
GGTAACTATCGTCTTGAGTCCAACCCGGTAAGACACGACTTATCGCCACTGGCAGCAGCCACTGGTAACA
GGATTAGCAGAGCGAGGTATGTAGGCGGTGCTACAGAGTTCTTGAAGTGGTGGCCTAACTACGGCTACAC
TAGAAGAACAGTATTTGGTATCTGCGCTCTGCTGAAGCCAGTTACCTTCGGAAAAAGAGTTGGTAGCTCT
TGATCCGGCAAACAAACCACCGCTGGTAGCGGTGGTTTTTTTGTTTGCAAGCAGCAGATTACGCGCAGAA
AAAAAGGATCTCAAGAAGATCCTTTGATCTTTTCTACGGGGTCTGACGCTCAGTGGAACGAAAACTCACG
TTAAGGGATTTTGGTCATGAGATTATCAAAAAGGATCTTCACCTAGATCCTTTTAAATTAAAAATGAAGT
TTTAAATCAATCTAAAGTATATATGAGTAAACTTGGTCTGACAGTTACCAATGCTTAATCAGTGAGGCAC
CTATCTCAGCGATCTGTCTATTTCGTTCATCCATAGTTGCCTGACTCCCCGTCGTGTAGATAACTACGAT
ACGGGAGGGCTTACCATCTGGCCCCAGTGCTGCAATGATACCGCGAGACCCACGCTCACCGGCTCCAGAT
TTATCAGCAATAAACCAGCCAGCCGGAAGGGCCGAGCGCAGAAGTGGTCCTGCAACTTTATCCGCCTCCA
TCCAGTCTATTAATTGTTGCCGGGAAGCTAGAGTAAGTAGTTCGCCAGTTAATAGTTTGCGCAACGTTGT
TGCCATTGCTACAGGCATCGTGGTGTCACGCTCGTCGTTTGGTATGGCTTCATTCAGCTCCGGTTCCCAA
CGATCAAGGCGAGTTACATGATCCCCCATGTTGTGCAAAAAAGCGGTTAGCTCCTTCGGTCCTCCGATCG
TTGTCAGAAGTAAGTTGGCCGCAGTGTTATCACTCATGGTTATGGCAGCACTGCATAATTCTCTTACTGT
CATGCCATCCGTAAGATGCTTTTCTGTGACTGGTGAGTACTCAACCAAGTCATTCTGAGAATAGTGTATG
CGGCGACCGAGTTGCTCTTGCCCGGCGTCAATACGGGATAATACCGCGCCACATAGCAGAACTTTAAAAG
TGCTCATCATTGGAAAACGTTCTTCGGGGCGAAAACTCTCAAGGATCTTACCGCTGTTGAGATCCAGTTC
GATGTAACCCACTCGTGCACCCAACTGATCTTCAGCATCTTTTACTTTCACCAGCGTTTCTGGGTGAGCA
AAAACAGGAAGGCAAAATGCCGCAAAAAAGGGAATAAGGGCGACACGGAAATGTTGAATACTCATACTCT
TCCTTTTTCAATATTATTGAAGCATTTATCAGGGTTATTGTCTCATGAGCGGATACATATTTGAATGTAT
TTAGAAAAATAAACAAATAGGGGTTCCGCGCACATTTCCCCGAAAAGTGCCACCTGAACGAAGCATCTGT
GCTTCATTTTGTAGAACAAAAATGCAACGCGAGAGCGCTAATTTTTCAAACAAAGAATCTGAGCTGCATT
TTTACAGAACAGAAATGCAACGCGAAAGCGCTATTTTACCAACGAAGAATCTGTGCTTCATTTTTGTAAA
ACAAAAATGCAACGCGAGAGCGCTAATTTTTCAAACAAAGAATCTGAGCTGCATTTTTACAGAACAGAAA
TGCAACGCGAGAGCGCTATTTTACCAACAAAGAATCTATACTTCTTTTTTGTTCTACAAAAATGCATCCC
GAGAGCGCTATTTTTCTAACAAAGCATCTTAGATTACTTTTTTTCTCCTTTGTGCGCTCTATAATGCAGT
CTCTTGATAACTTTTTGCACTGTAGGTCCGTTAAGGTTAGAAGAAGGCTACTTTGGTGTCTATTTTCTCT
TCCATAAAAAAAGCCTGACTCCACTTCCCGCGTTTACTGATTACTAGCGAAGCTGCGGGTGCATTTTTTC
AAGATAAAGGCATCCCCGATTATATTCTATACCGATGTGGATTGCGCATACTTTGTGAACAGAAAGTGAT
AGCGTTGATGATTCTTCATTGGTCAGAAAATTATGAACGGTTTCTTCTATTTTGTCTCTATATACTACGT
ATAGGAAATGTTTACATTTTCGTATTGTTTTCGATTCACTCTATGAATAGTTCTTACTACAATTTTTTTG
TCTAAAGAGTAATACTAGAGATAAACATAAAAAATGTAGAGGTCGAGTTTAGATGCAAGTTCAAGGAGCG
AAAGGTGGATGGGTAGGTTATATAGGGATATAGCACAGAGATATATAGCAAAGAGATACTTTTGAGCAAT
GTTTGTGGAAGCGGTATTCGCAATATTTTAGTAGCTCGTTACAGTCCGGTGCGTTTTTGGTTTTTTGAAA
GTGCGTCTTCAGAGCGCTTTTGGTTTTCAAAAGCGCTCTGAAGTTCCTATACTTTCTAGAGAATAGGAAC
TTCGGAATAGGAACTTCAAAGCGTTTCCGAAAACGAGCGCTTCCGAAAATGCAACGCGAGCTGCGCACAT
ACAGCTCACTGTTCACGTCGCACCTATATCTGCGTGTTGCCTGTATATATATATACATGAGAAGAACGGC
ATAGTGCGTGTTTATGCTTAAATGCGTACTTATATGCGTCTATTTATGTAGGATGAAAGGTAGTCTAGTA
CCTCCTGTGATATTATCCCATTCCATGCGGGGTATCGTATGCTTCCTTCAGCACTACCCTTTAGCTGTTC
TATATGCTGCCACTCCTCAATTGGATTAGTCTCATCCTTCAATGCTATCATTTCCTTTGATATTGGATCA
TACTAAGAAACCATTATTATCATGACATTAACCTATAAAAATAGGCGTATCACGAGGCCCTTTCGTCTCG
CGCGTTTCGGTGATGACGGTGAAAACCTCTGACACATGCAGCTCCCGGAGACGGTCACAGCTTGTCTGTA
AGCGGATGCCGGGAGCAGACAAGCCCGTCAGGGCGCGTCAGCGGGTGTTGGCGGGTGTCGGGGCTGGCTT
AACTATGCGGCATCAGAGCAGATTGTACTGAGAGTGCACCATACCACCTTTTCAATTCATCATTTTTTTT
TTATTCTTTTTTTTGATTTCGGTTTCCTTGAAATTTTTTTGATTCGGTAATCTCCGAACAGAAGGAAGAA
CGAAGGAAGGAGCACAGACTTAGATTGGTATATATACGCATATGTAGTGTTGAAGAAACATGAAATTGCC
CAGTATTCTTAACCCAACTGCACAGAACAAAAACCTGCAGGAAACGAAGATAAATCATGTCGAAAGCTAC
ATATAAGGAACGTGCTGCTACTCATCCTAGTCCTGTTGCTGCCAAGCTATTTAATATCATGCACGAAAAG
CAAACAAACTTGTGTGCTTCATTGGATGTTCGTACCACCAAGGAATTACTGGAGTTAGTTGAAGCATTAG
GTCCCAAAATTTGTTTACTAAAAACACATGTGGATATCTTGACTGATTTTTCCATGGAGGGCACAGTTAA
GCCGCTAAAGGCATTATCCGCCAAGTACAATTTTTTACTCTTCGAAGACAGAAAATTTGCTGACATTGGT
AATACAGTCAAATTGCAGTACTCTGCGGGTGTATACAGAATAGCAGAATGGGCAGACATTACGAATGCAC
ACGGTGTGGTGGGCCCAGGTATTGTTAGCGGTTTGAAGCAGGCGGCAGAAGAAGTAACAAAGGAACCTAG
AGGCCTTTTGATGTTAGCAGAATTGTCATGCAAGGGCTCCCTATCTACTGGAGAATATACTAAGGGTACT
GTTGACATTGCGAAGAGCGACAAAGATTTTGTTATCGGCTTTATTGCTCAAAGAGACATGGGTGGAAGAG
ATGAAGGTTACGATTGGTTGATTATGACACCCGGTGTGGGTTTAGATGACAAGGGAGACGCATTGGGTCA
ACAGTATAGAACCGTGGATGATGTGGTCTCTACAGGATCTGACATTATTATTGTTGGAAGAGGACTATTT
GCAAAGGGAAGGGATGCTAAGGTAGAGGGTGAACGTTACAGAAAAGCAGGCTGGGAAGCATATTTGAGAA
GATGCGGCCAGCAAAACTAAAAAACTGTATTATAAGTAAATGCATGTATACTAAACTCACAAATTAGAGC
TTCAATTTAATTATATCAGTTATTACCCTATGCGGTGTGAAATACCGCACAGATGCGTAAGGAGAAAATA
CCGCATCAGGAAATTGTAAGCGTTAATATTTTGTTAAAATTCGCGTTAAATTTTTGTTAAATCAGCTCAT
TTTTTAACCAATAGGCCGAAATCGGCAAAATCCCTTATAAATCAAAAGAATAGACCGAGATAGGGT
[37 nt withheld, positions 4827-4863]
AAAGAACGTGGACTCCAACGTCAAAGG
[49 nt withheld, positions 4891-4939]
T
[91 nt withheld, positions 4941-5031]
G
[124 nt withheld, positions 5033-5156]
CCATTCGCCATTCAGGCTGCGCAACTGTTGGGAAGGGCGATCGGTGCGGGCCTCTTCGCTATTACGCCAG
CTGGCGAAAGGGGGATGTGCTGCAAGGCGATTAAGTTGGGTAACGCCAGGGTTTTCCCAGTCACGACGCT
GGAGAAGCTCATTCCACCCGAAATGCCCGTGAACTTGCCCTTGTTTGCGCGGGCCTTCTTGCGCTCTGCT
CGGATACGCTCGACATCGCTGAGGAGCTCGGCGAGTTCCTTGGCGCGGTTGCGGACGTTGATACCCTGGT
CTTTGCCGTTCTGGTCGATAAAATGGAACTGGCGCAGCATCTTGAGGAGGGTAAGATGCGACCGAGCATC
GTCCACCACTCGTTCGGAACCGTGCTTAATCAGGTACTCTAGTAGTTGAAGGGCCTTGTAGATCTGGCGC
CATTCTTCGGCGGACTTTTCTGTGAAACGGCGGTAAATCATGGGCATGATTTCGTTGAGTGTTTGGCTAA
GAACAAGGAGGGAAACGCAAGTTAGCCGCGTTCGTATACAAGCGAGCAGTTCTCGAGAACGTACTAGTTG
AAGGTGCCATCGGCGATCTCTTGCATCAAAGTCGACGATGCACCCCAAGGTTCATTGTTGGTGGCCTCGC
GCACCTGGGTTCGCTGTCAGCTCCCGTTCCATGGTCTCTTGTCTGGGATCAAGTATATGGCGAAGGGCGC
AAGAGAATGGTGCCAGTGTGGCGCGTGGATACGGGCATACCTTGGACTCCATCTCGGTATAGTTCATGAC
AGCTGGTTGGAGCCATTGTCAGCACCCTGAACACGAAATCATGAGGGAGTCTTGGTTCTGGACTAGGTGG
TCACCTACCATTTTGAACCTTTCGTACGCCAGCCTTGATGTCGTAGAGTGTCAGGTTGGACACGGTATCC
TTGAGGCTATTGAAATCCATTGCGTAAACGTGTCTATCGCCGGAGTTGCTGGGAATTGTTCTGATGGGCT
AAGGTAATTCTTCTCTAGATCCAATCTGAGCCTCGCGGTGATGATTGCCAGACGGGCGGGATGCTGTGGC
GACTTGGTGGTTTTTGTTCGGGCTGATCGCTTTCAGGGCGACGTTTCACGGTCTTGTCGGGATCAGATGG
ACATTGAGGTGCGGAATTATACGATTTAGGTGACTGCAGGCCATACAGATCTCCCTAGACGCCGGGCCAA
TCCGTTCCTTGCACCTTCTCTCACACATGCAGGTTTTGGAATGTGGCTTCATCGTGTCCAGAACTGGGCG
CATTGGGGCCAGGCTCAGTGTCAGTGTAGGGATCGATGTACATATGGCAGTTGACAGCGAGAGAGCCAGG
TGTCACAGGCAGTCCGTCAGTGGCCGCGGTGGTGGCCACGCACTTTCTGCAGGAGCCGTCTGGGGTGCGT
GCAGCTGGCGGCCGCTTCCGGGCATACGGCTTGTGTAACGAGGGTGTTGACCCTCGGCTTGGCGCTTGAA
CTTGGCGCTGCGGTCCCCCCACAGTTGACCACAATCCCCGGCCAATCGAACGACGGCAACAAGGGCGCAC
TAGCCAGTGAACGCCTGGGGATAGTGGGTGGTCAAAGAGAATTGGGCAAACGAGACGACAATGGAGGGTG
AACCGGGAATAATAAACAGCTGGTGAGACCACCCATCAAACGAATCACCCCACCATGGGATGCCCTCAGA
TGCCCTCCATGCCACCATAAGGAATGATCTTACGGCTTGCCGAAGTTAACAGGCCTGCTTTTGCATATGA
ACGAGAGCCTGGTGTTGCATTCCACATTGGCTATCTACAGTACCTACCCAACCTACACACCCTGATGCGA
AAGGGACAGAAGGGGAGAAGGATACATACATATACCTGACTCGTGCCCATCAACAACAGAGAAAGGGTGA
TCGCTGAACACATCAGAGCATCTCTTCCCCCCTGGCGACTAAAAGTGCTCCCAATCTCGTCTTACATCTG
ATACGTTGTTCAAACTCCGCAACCCGATCTGCACACTGCCCTGCCTTGGCCCTTCTTGGAGTCTCCGCTT
CCCCACGCCATCTCACGCTCGAGGACTCCGCTGCTAGGTATGAGCTAGGCCTGCCGTCGACAGGATCCAC
CAGACGTCAACAATAACCCATCTTGGAAATACATAAGAAGACGTCACTTCCCTCCCTTTTCGAAAGGAAG
AGATCATCATCAGCATCCATCATGGCTGGTCTTTTTGGTTCCGCCGCCGCATCCGCGAGCAACACCCTCG
GCGATCTTAAGCAGGATGTCGAGCTCGGCCAACCCCCCGAGGACAGCATCAGCGACCTTGCCTTCAACCC
CAACCCCGCCGACCAGAAGGACTTCCTCGCCGTAGCCAGCTGGGACAAGAAGACACGCATTTACGAGATC
TTGAGTAATGGTCAAGGTCAGGGACAGGCCATGATTGAGCATGATGCCCCCGTTTTCTCTTGCGATTTCT
TCAAGGTATGTTTGCGTCGATTGGCCTGGCAGGTAGCCCGACAAAACACTGACATGCACTTCTCCCAACA
GGACGGCACAAAGGTCATTTCCGCCGGCGCCGACAAGGCCGCCAAGGTTCTCGATTTGGCCACCGGTCAG
TCGATGCAGGTCGCTGCTCACGATATGCCCATCAAGTGCGTTCGCTACTTCGAGGCCAATGGCACGCCCA
TGGCGGTGACAGGTGGCTGGGACAAGCAGATCAAGTACTGGGATTTCCGCTCCGCGAACCCGGCCGCCAC
GGTGCAGGCCCAGGAGCGCGTTTATACCATGGATGTGCGCGACAACTTGCTCGTGGTCGGAACCGCTGAT
CGCTATATCAACGTGATCAACCTGAAGGACCCCGGCAAGTTCTACAAGACAATGCAGAGCCCTCTTAAAT
GGCAGACTCGTGTGGTCAGCTGCTTCAACGATTCTCAGGGCTTTGCTATCGGCTCGATCGAGGGTAGATG
CGCCATTCAATATGTGGAGGACAAGGATTCTGCGTACGCCTTCACCTCCTCCCCCTTTACTATCCCATCT
GCCGAATACGCTGACTAACTGACTTGTTTTCCAGCTCCAACTTCTCTTTCAAATGCCACCGCGACCCCGC
CCAAGGCAACACCACGGCCGTCCACGCTGTCAACGACATCTCCTTCCACCCCCAACACGGCACCTTCAGC
ACAGCCGGTAGCGACGGCACCTTCCACTTCTGGGACAAGGACGCCAAGCACCGTCTCAAGGGTTACCCCA
ACGTCGGCGGCAGCATCACCTCGACAACGTTCAACAAGACCGGCAGCATCTTTGCCTACGCCATTAGTTA
TGACTGGAGCAAGGGGTACCAAGGCAACTCGCCCACGTACCCGACCAAGGTCATGCTCCACCCAGTACAG
CAGGACGAGTGCAAGCCCCGTCCGAGCGTTAAGAAGAGGGCTGGTATTGGTTTGGCTATTGCTGGCATGG
TCTCCAAGGGCGAGGAGCTCATCAAGGAGAACATGCACATGAAGCTCTACATGGAGGGCACCGTCGACAA
CCACCACTTCAAGTGCACCTCCGAGGGCGAGGGCAAGCCCTACGAGGGCACCCAGACCATGCGCATCAAG
GTCGTCGAGGGCGGCCCCCTCCCCTTCGCCTTCGACATCCTCGCCACCTCCTTCCTCTACGGCTCCAAGA
CCTTCATCAACCACACCCAGGGCATCCCCGACTTCTTCAAGCAGTCCTTCCCCGAGGGCTTCACCTGGGA
GCGCGTCACCACCTACGAGGACGGCGGCGTCCTCACCGCCACCCAGGACACCTCCCTCCAGGACGGCTGC
CTCATCTACAACGTCAAGATCCGCGGCGTCAACTTCACCTCCAACGGCCCCGTCATGCAGAAGAAGACCC
TCGGCTGGGAGGCCTTCACCGAGACCCTCTACCCCGCCGACGGCGGCCTCGAGGGCCGCAACGACATGGC
CCTCAAGCTCGTCGGCGGCTCCCACCTCATCGCCAACGCCAAGACCACCTACCGCTCCAAGAAGCCCGCC
AAGAACCTCAAGATGCCCGGCGTCTACTACGTCGACTACCGCCTCGAGCGCATCAAGGAGGCCAACAACG
AGACCTACGTCGAGCAGCACGAGGTCGCCGTCGCCCGCTACTGCGACCTCCCCTCCAAGCTCGGCCACAA
GCTCAACTGACTAGAGGATCCGACACTATAGAATACCTAGACAGTTTGCAGGTCATGTGAATGTTATCGC
CAACACATTGAATGCTAAACAGATTACCTCCAACGCCTAGATGAAACCAAATTACCCTTGCCTTCTTTTT
TTTTACGCCGTTAATGCAGTTGTGATAGAGACCATGCAACGTCTTCTAAACGGAGACACAAACACATTCG
AGTCGATCAGATCGAAATGACTTGTTCCTGTACCTCGTCACCATCCAGCCACCGTCTGAAATAGACGCAG
TTGCTGGGGCTGACAGGTCCGCCTTCCTCGCACATATCATAGACAGGGCACCGCCCACAAGGCGCCTCCA
TAAGGCCACTTGCACTCGGCTCAACTCCCATAAATGAGGTAACAATGCCTCCTTTGGTTGGATCATGGTC
GAGGCGTCGTTGATTGCACGTCCTCGGATCCTGTTTGGGGATGCGCGTCACACGGTACCCCTTGCGCCCA
TTGACCTTGACAGGCTCTACTAAGCCATCGTAGTATAGCACATCCACCAACTGCTGGATATCCGCCTCGC
TCAACGTCGTATTATTCGTGATGCCGGCGTGGTGGATGAACTTTGCAATGTCCGACACAGTCGGGTACGA
CTTGTAACCGGCCGGGAGAGGCAGCAATTGCGGCTTGCCGGGCCTGGTCTTCTTGGCCGGTGCCGGTGCC
GCCGTGTCGTCGTTGGAAATCTCGCCCGCGCTGCGCTTCGTCCCCTTGGAAATATCCTCCGAGTGGGGAA
TGGTCCCCTGAACCACGCCCTTCTTGGGATTCTTTTCACGCTGCTGTGCTCCTCCTCCTTGTGCTCCTAC
TCCTGGTACTCCAGCACCGCCGCCGTGGGAAGTATATGTCGATTTCTGCTTGATAAAGTCAAACACAATT
TCCTGTAGCTCGTTGATGAAGGCCGTGTCGAGCTCGCCCTCAGTAAACCAGGGGCCACCTGTGGCGCGAT
CGGAGGGACGTAGGTTCGCCTTGATGTACATCTTCTTGTTGGGGTGCTCGACGTTCTTCATGCTGGCGAT
GTAGCCCTTTTGCTCGAGATACTTGATGCAATGCTTCATAAGCGAGTCGGCCATGTTGAGCTTGTTCTTG
ATGGTCCGGTTCCAGATGCCGTCGGCCCCGGCTTCGTCGACCATGGCGTATACCATCATTATTTCGGAGT
TGGGGAGGGAGGTGTACCTTTTGGGAGGAAGGGGAGGTTAGTTGGTGTGCTCGGTTGGCTGTTTCCTGTG
TGAAATTGTTATCCGCTCACAATTCCACACAACATACGAGCCGGAAGCATAAAGTGTAAAGCCTGGGGTG
CCTAATGAGTGAGCTAACTCACATTAATTGCGTTGCGCTCACTGCCCGCTTTCCAGTCGGGAAACCTGTC
GTGCCAGCTGCATTAATGAATCGGCCAACGCGCGGGGAGAGGCGGTTT
